Addgene plasmid #181903: pGFP-hPMLIII
Purpose: Fluorescently tagged PMLIII
Depositing lab: Karsten Rippe. Publication: Mouse Heterochromatin Adopts Digital Compaction States without Showing Hallmarks of HP1-Driven Liquid-Liquid Phase Separation. Erdel F, Rademacher A, Vlijm R, Tunnermann J, Frank L, Weinmann R, Schweigert E, Yserentant K, Hummert J, Bauer C, Schumacher S, Al Alwash A, Normand C, Herten DP, Engelhardt J, Rippe K. Mol Cell. 2020 Apr 16;78(2):236-249.e7. doi: 10.1016/j.molcel.2020.02.005. Epub 2020 Feb 25. PubMed 32101700.
Backbone
  Vector backbone: pEGFP-C
  Backbone manufacturer: Clontech
  Backbone size w/o insert (bp): 4731
  Vector type: Mammalian Expression
  Selectable markers: Neomycin (select with G418)
Growth in bacteria
  Bacterial resistance: Kanamycin, 50 μg/mL
  Growth temperature: 37°C
  Growth strain: DH5alpha
  Copy number: High Copy
Gene/Insert
  Gene/Insert name: hPMLIII (alt name: PML)
  Species: H. sapiens (human)
  Entrez Gene: PML (a.k.a. MYL, PP8675, RNF71, TRIM19)
  Promoter: CMV
  Tag / fusion protein: GFP (N terminal on insert)
  Cloning method: Restriction Enzyme; 5′ cloning site BglII (not destroyed); 3′ cloning site PspoMI (not destroyed)
Terms and licenses: Academic/Nonprofit Terms; Industry Terms: Not Available to Industry
How to cite: pGFP-hPMLIII was a gift from Karsten Rippe (Addgene plasmid # 181903 ; http://n2t.net/addgene:181903 ; RRID:Addgene_181903)
