[The description below was written by a language model from this plasmid's Addgene catalogue record and pLannotate feature annotations shown in this document.]
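Description:
pGFP-hPMLIII is a mammalian expression plasmid built on the Clontech pEGFP-C backbone that produces human PML isoform III (PML, also known as TRIM19/RNF71/MYL) fused at its N terminus to EGFP. The sequenced construct is about 6.8 kb. Transcription of the fusion is driven by the human cytomegalovirus immediate-early enhancer and promoter, with the EGFP coding sequence placed directly upstream of the PML open reading frame, which was inserted by restriction cloning between BglII and PspOMI sites in the polylinker. The annotation recognises the PML sequence as a fragment match to the reference protein, which would be expected for an isoform whose C-terminal region differs from the canonical entry, although the record does not detail this. A remnant of the multiple cloning site and the SV40 polyadenylation signal follow the insert and terminate the transcript.

The plasmid replicates in E. coli at high copy through a ColE1/pUC-type origin and also carries an f1 phage origin for single-stranded DNA production. A single NeoR/KanR (Tn5 aminoglycoside phosphotransferase) gene serves both hosts. A bacterial bla-type promoter gives kanamycin resistance in bacteria, while the adjacent SV40 enhancer/early promoter, paired with the HSV TK polyadenylation signal, allows G418 selection of stably transfected mammalian cells. The short ble, bGH poly(A) and large T antigen matches are partial hits and appear to be backbone remnants rather than functional elements.

The stated purpose is fluorescent tagging of PMLIII, so the construct suits live-cell or fixed-cell imaging of PML and the PML nuclear bodies it forms. It was deposited in connection with a study of heterochromatin compaction and phase-separation behaviour in mouse cells.
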