Features (pLannotate 1.2.2; 15 found; start..end, strand, type, name):
     61..364     +  enhancer       CMV enhancer: human cytomegalovirus immediate early enhancer
    365..568     +  promoter       CMV promoter: human cytomegalovirus (CMV) immediate early promoter
    613..1329    +  CDS            EGFP: EGFP is a basic (constitutively fluorescent) green fluorescent protein published in 1996, derived from Aequorea victoria. It is reported to be a rapidly-maturing weak dimer with moderate acid sensitivity.
   1375..3090    +  CDS            PML (fragment): PML_HUMAN - Also known as MYL, PP8675, RNF71, TRIM19. Experimental evidence at protein level: Swiss-Prot protein existence level 1. Exhibits antiviral activity against both DNA and RNA viruses. The antiviral activity can involve one or several isoform(s) and can be enhanced by the permanent PML-NB-associated protein DAXX or by the recruitment of p53/TP53 within these structures. Isoform PML-4 restricts varicella zoster virus (VZV) via sequestration of virion capsids in PML-NBs thereby preventing their nuclear egress and inhibiting formation of infectious virus particles. The sumoylated isoform
   3452..3470    +  misc_feature   MCS (fragment): multiple cloning site
   3482..3566    +  CDS            large T antigen (fragment): large T antigen from SV40 (simian virus 40)
   3589..3710    +  polyA_signal   SV40 poly(A) signal: SV40 polyadenylation signal
   3744..4172    -  rep_origin     f1 ori (sequence partly withheld): f1 bacteriophage origin of replication; arrow indicates direction of (+) strand synthesis
   4199..4303    +  promoter       AmpR promoter: bla
   4305..4662    +  promoter       SV40 promoter: SV40 enhancer and early promoter
   4697..5491    +  CDS            NeoR/KanR: aminoglycoside phosphotransferase from Tn5; aph(3')-II (or nptII); confers resistance to neomycin, kanamycin, and G418 (Geneticin®)
   5512..5664    +  CDS            ble (fragment): BLE_KLEPN - Experimental evidence at protein level: Swiss-Prot protein existence level 1. Binding protein with a strong affinity to the bleomycin family of antibiotics. Binds to CL990; an antimitotic-antibiotic compound. From Klebsiella pneumoniae.
   5723..5770    +  polyA_signal   HSV TK poly(A) signal: herpes simplex virus thymidine kinase polyadenylation signal (Cole and Stacy, 1985)
   5861..5877    -  polyA_signal   bGH poly(A) signal (fragment): bovine growth hormone polyadenylation signal
   6099..6687    +  rep_origin     ori: high-copy-number ColE1/pMB1/pBR322/pUC origin of replication
>Addgene plasmid #181903 | pGFP-hPMLIII | addgene full sequence | sequence record 359696 | Addgene NGS Result
TAGTTATTAATAGTAATCAATTACGGGGTCATTAGTTCATAGCCCATATATGGAGTTCCGCGTTACATAA
CTTACGGTAAATGGCCCGCCTGGCTGACCGCCCAACGACCCCCGCCCATTGACGTCAATAATGACGTATG
TTCCCATAGTAACGCCAATAGGGACTTTCCATTGACGTCAATGGGTGGAGTATTTACGGTAAACTGCCCA
CTTGGCAGTACATCAAGTGTATCATATGCCAAGTACGCCCCCTATTGACGTCAATGACGGTAAATGGCCC
GCCTGGCATTATGCCCAGTACATGACCTTATGGGACTTTCCTACTTGGCAGTACATCTACGTATTAGTCA
TCGCTATTACCATGGTGATGCGGTTTTGGCAGTACATCAATGGGCGTGGATAGCGGTTTGACTCACGGGG
ATTTCCAAGTCTCCACCCCATTGACGTCAATGGGAGTTTGTTTTGGCACCAAAATCAACGGGACTTTCCA
AAATGTCGTAACAACTCCGCCCCATTGACGCAAATGGGCGGTAGGCGTGTACGGTGGGAGGTCTATATAA
GCAGAGCTGGTTTAGTGAACCGTCAGATCCGCTAGCGCTACCGGTCGCCACCATGGTGAGCAAGGGCGAG
GAGCTGTTCACCGGGGTGGTGCCCATCCTGGTCGAGCTGGACGGCGACGTAAACGGCCACAAGTTCAGCG
TGTCCGGCGAGGGCGAGGGCGATGCCACCTACGGCAAGCTGACCCTGAAGTTCATCTGCACCACCGGCAA
GCTGCCCGTGCCCTGGCCCACCCTCGTGACCACCCTGACCTACGGCGTGCAGTGCTTCAGCCGCTACCCC
GACCACATGAAGCAGCACGACTTCTTCAAGTCCGCCATGCCCGAAGGCTACGTCCAGGAGCGCACCATCT
TCTTCAAGGACGACGGCAACTACAAGACCCGCGCCGAGGTGAAGTTCGAGGGCGACACCCTGGTGAACCG
CATCGAGCTGAAGGGCATCGACTTCAAGGAGGACGGCAACATCCTGGGGCACAAGCTGGAGTACAACTAC
AACAGCCACAACGTCTATATCATGGCCGACAAGCAGAAGAACGGCATCAAGGTGAACTTCAAGATCCGCC
ACAACATCGAGGACGGCAGCGTGCAGCTCGCCGACCACTACCAGCAGAACACCCCCATCGGCGACGGCCC
CGTGCTGCTGCCCGACAACCACTACCTGAGCACCCAGTCCGCCCTGAGCAAAGACCCCAACGAGAAGCGC
GATCACATGGTCCTGCTGGAGTTCGTGACCGCCGCCGGGATCACTCTCGGCATGGACGAGCTGTACAAGT
CCGGACTCAGATCTAAACCGAGAATCGAAACTAAGCTGGGGTCCATGGAGCCTGCACCCGCCCGATCTCC
GAGGCCCCAGCAGGACCCCGCCCGGCCCCAGGAGCCCACCATGCCTCCCCCCGAGACCCCCTCTGAAGGC
CGCCAGCCCAGCCCCAGCCCCAGCCCTACAGAGCGAGCCCCCGCTTCGGAGGAGGAGTTCCAGTTTCTGC
GCTGCCAGCAATGCCAGGCGGAAGCCAAGTGCCCGAAGCTGCTGCCTTGTCTGCACACGCTGTGCTCAGG
ATGCCTGGAGGCGTCGGGCATGCAGTGCCCCATCTGCCAGGCGCCCTGGCCCCTAGGTGCAGACACACCC
GCCCTGGATAACGTCTTTTTCGAGAGTCTGCAGCGGCGCCTGTCGGTGTACCGGCAGATTGTGGATGCGC
AGGCTGTGTGCACCCGCTGCAAAGAGTCGGCCGACTTCTGGTGCTTTGAGTGCGAGCAGCTCCTCTGCGC
CAAGTGCTTCGAGGCACACCAGTGGTTCCTCAAGCACGAGGCCCGGCCCCTAGCAGAGCTGCGCAACCAG
TCGGTGCGTGAGTTCCTGGACGGCACCCGCAAGACCAACAACATCTTCTGCTCCAACCCCAACCACCGCA
CCCCTACGCTGACCAGCATCTACTGCCGAGGATGTTCCAAGCCGCTGTGCTGCTCGTGCGCGCTCCTTGA
CAGCAGCCACAGTGAGCTCAAGTGCGACATCAGCGCAGAGATCCAGCAGCGACAGGAGGAGCTGGACGCC
ATGACGCAGGCGCTGCAGGAGCAGGATAGTGCCTTTGGCGCGGTTCACGCGCAGATGCACGCGGCCGTCG
GCCAGCTGGGCCGCGCGCGTGCCGAGACCGAGGAGCTGATCCGCGAGCGCGTGCGCCAGGTGGTAGCTCA
CGTGCGGGCTCAGGAGCGCGAGCTGCTGGAGGCTGTGGACGCGCGGTACCAGCGCGACTACGAGGAGATG
GCCAGTCGGCTGGGCCGCCTGGATGCTGTGCTGCAGCGCATCCGCACGGGCAGCGCGCTGGTGCAGAGGA
TGAAGTGCTACGCCTCGGACCAGGAGGTGCTGGACATGCACGGTTTCCTGCGCCAGGCGCTCTGCCGCCT
GCGCCAGGAGGAGCCCCAGAGCCTGCAAGCTGCCGTGCGCACCGATGGCTTCGACGAGTTCAAGGTGCGC
CTGCAGGACCTCAGCTCTTGCATCACCCAGGGGAAAGATGCAGCTGTATCCAAGAAAGCCAGCCCAGAGG
CTGCCAGCACTCCCAGGGACCCTATTGACGTTGACCTGCCCGAGGAGGCAGAGAGAGTGAAGGCCCAGGT
TCAGGCCCTGGGGCTGGCTGAAGCCCAGCCTATGGCTGTGGTACAGTCAGTGCCCGGGGCACACCCCGTG
CCAGTGTACGCCTTCTCCATCAAAGGCCCTTCCTATGGAGAGGATGTCTCCAATACAACGACAGCCCAGA
AGAGGAAGTGCAGCCAGACCCAGTGCCCCAGGAAGGTCATCAAGATGGAGTCTGAGGAGGGGAAGGAGGC
AAGGTTGGCTCGGAGCTCCCCGGAGCAGCCCAGGCCCAGCACCTCCAAGGCAGTCTCACCACCCCACCTG
GATGGACCGCCTAGCCCCAGGAGCCCCGTCATAGGAAGTGAGGTCTTCCTGCCCAACAGCAACCACGTGG
CCAGTGGCGCCGGGGAGGCAGAGGAACGCGTTGTGGTGATCAGCAGCTCGGAAGACTCAGATGCCGAAAA
CTCGGTCTCTTCCAGCCCTCAGTCTGAGGTTCTGTATTGGAAAGTGCATGGAGCCCATGGAGACCGCCGA
GCCACAGTCCTCGCCAGCCCACTCCTCGCCAGCCCACTCCTCGCCAGCCCACTCCTCGCCAGTCCAGTCT
CTGCTGAGAGCACAAGGAGCCTCCAGCCTGCCCTGTGGCACATACCACCCCCCAGCTTGGCCTCCCCACC
AGCCCGCTGAGCAGGCTGCCACCCCCGATGCTGAGCCTCACAGCGAGCCTCCTGATCACCAGGAGCGCCC
TGCCGTCCACCGTGGGATCCGCTACCTGTTGTACAGAGCACAGAGAGCCATCCGCCTTCGCCATGCCCTC
CGCTTGCACCCTCAATTGCATCGGGCCCGGGATCCACCGGATCTAGATAACTGATCATAATCAGCCATAC
CACATTTGTAGAGGTTTTACTTGCTTTAAAAAACCTCCCACACCTCCCCCTGAACCTGAAACATAAAATG
AATGCAATTGTTGTTGTTAACTTGTTTATTGCAGCTTATAATGGTTACAAATAAAGCAATAGCATCACAA
ATTTCACAAATAAAGCATTTTTTTCACTGCATTCTAGTTGTGGTTTGTCCAAACTCATCAATGTATCTTA
ACGCGTAAATTGTAAGCGTTAATATTTTGTTAAAATTCGCGTTAAATTTTTGTTAAATCAGCTCATTTTT
TAACCAATAGGCCGAAATCGGCAAAATCCCTTATAAATCAAAAGAATAGACCGAGATAGGGT
[37 nt withheld, positions 3843-3879]
AAAGAACGTGGACTCCAACGTCAAAGG
[49 nt withheld, positions 3907-3955]
T
[91 nt withheld, positions 3957-4047]
G
[124 nt withheld, positions 4049-4172]
CAGGTGGCACTTTTCGGGGAAATGTGCGCGGAACCCCTATTTGTTTATTTTTCTAAATACATTCAAATAT
GTATCCGCTCATGAGACAATAACCCTGATAAATGCTTCAATAATATTGAAAAAGGAAGAGTCCTGAGGCG
GAAAGAACCAGCTGTGGAATGTGTGTCAGTTAGGGTGTGGAAAGTCCCCAGGCTCCCCAGCAGGCAGAAG
TATGCAAAGCATGCATCTCAATTAGTCAGCAACCAGGTGTGGAAAGTCCCCAGGCTCCCCAGCAGGCAGA
AGTATGCAAAGCATGCATCTCAATTAGTCAGCAACCATAGTCCCGCCCCTAACTCCGCCCATCCCGCCCC
TAACTCCGCCCAGTTCCGCCCATTCTCCGCCCCATGGCTGACTAATTTTTTTTATTTATGCAGAGGCCGA
GGCCGCCTCGGCCTCTGAGCTATTCCAGAAGTAGTGAGGAGGCTTTTTTGGAGGCCTAGGCTTTTGCAAA
GATCGATCAAGAGACAGGATGAGGATCGTTTCGCATGATTGAACAAGATGGATTGCACGCAGGTTCTCCG
GCCGCTTGGGTGGAGAGGCTATTCGGCTATGACTGGGCACAACAGACAATCGGCTGCTCTGATGCCGCCG
TGTTCCGGCTGTCAGCGCAGGGGCGCCCGGTTCTTTTTGTCAAGACCGACCTGTCCGGTGCCCTGAATGA
ACTGCAAGACGAGGCAGCGCGGCTATCGTGGCTGGCCACGACGGGCGTTCCTTGCGCAGCTGTGCTCGAC
GTTGTCACTGAAGCGGGAAGGGACTGGCTGCTATTGGGCGAAGTGCCGGGGCAGGATCTCCTGTCATCTC
ACCTTGCTCCTGCCGAGAAAGTATCCATCATGGCTGATGCAATGCGGCGGCTGCATACGCTTGATCCGGC
TACCTGCCCATTCGACCACCAAGCGAAACATCGCATCGAGCGAGCACGTACTCGGATGGAAGCCGGTCTT
GTCGATCAGGATGATCTGGACGAAGAGCATCAGGGGCTCGCGCCAGCCGAACTGTTCGCCAGGCTCAAGG
CGAGCATGCCCGACGGCGAGGATCTCGTCGTGACCCATGGCGATGCCTGCTTGCCGAATATCATGGTGGA
AAATGGCCGCTTTTCTGGATTCATCGACTGTGGCCGGCTGGGTGTGGCGGACCGCTATCAGGACATAGCG
TTGGCTACCCGTGATATTGCTGAAGAGCTTGGCGGCGAATGGGCTGACCGCTTCCTCGTGCTTTACGGTA
TCGCCGCTCCCGATTCGCAGCGCATCGCCTTCTATCGCCTTCTTGACGAGTTCTTCTGAGCGGGACTCTG
GGGTTCGAAATGACCGACCAAGCGACGCCCAACCTGCCATCACGAGATTTCGATTCCACCGCCGCCTTCT
ATGAAAGGTTGGGCTTCGGAATCGTTTTCCGGGACGCCGGCTGGATGATCCTCCAGCGCGGGGATCTCAT
GCTGGAGTTCTTCGCCCACCCTAGGGGGAGGCTAACTGAAACACGGAAGGAGACAATACCGGAAGGAACC
CGCGCTATGACGGCAATAAAAAGACAGAATAAAACGCACGGTGTTGGGTCGTTTGTTCATAAACGCGGGG
TTCGGTCCCAGGGCTGGCACTCTGTCGATACCCCACCGAGACCCCATTGGGGCCAATACGCCCGCGTTTC
TTCCTTTTCCCCACCCCACCCCCCAAGTTCGGGTGAAGGCCCAGGGCTCGCAGCCAACGTCGGGGCGGCA
GGCCCTGCCATAGCCTCAGGTTACTCATATATACTTTAGATTGATTTAAAACTTCATTTTTAATTTAAAA
GGATCTAGGTGAAGATCCTTTTTGATAATCTCATGACCAAAATCCCTTAACGTGAGTTTTCGTTCCACTG
AGCGTCAGACCCCGTAGAAAAGATCAAAGGATCTTCTTGAGATCCTTTTTTTCTGCGCGTAATCTGCTGC
TTGCAAACAAAAAAACCACCGCTACCAGCGGTGGTTTGTTTGCCGGATCAAGAGCTACCAACTCTTTTTC
CGAAGGTAACTGGCTTCAGCAGAGCGCAGATACCAAATACTGTTCTTCTAGTGTAGCCGTAGTTAGGCCA
CCACTTCAAGAACTCTGTAGCACCGCCTACATACCTCGCTCTGCTAATCCTGTTACCAGTGGCTGCTGCC
AGTGGCGATAAGTCGTGTCTTACCGGGTTGGACTCAAGACGATAGTTACCGGATAAGGCGCAGCGGTCGG
GCTGAACGGGGGGTTCGTGCACACAGCCCAGCTTGGAGCGAACGACCTACACCGAACTGAGATACCTACA
GCGTGAGCTATGAGAAAGCGCCACGCTTCCCGAAGGGAGAAAGGCGGACAGGTATCCGGTAAGCGGCAGG
GTCGGAACAGGAGAGCGCACGAGGGAGCTTCCAGGGGGAAACGCCTGGTATCTTTATAGTCCTGTCGGGT
TTCGCCACCTCTGACTTGAGCGTCGATTTTTGTGATGCTCGTCAGGGGGGCGGAGCCTATGGAAAAACGC
CAGCAACGCGGCCTTTTTACGGTTCCTGGCCTTTTGCTGGCCTTTTGCTCACATGTTCTTTCCTGCGTTA
TCCCCTGATTCTGTGGATAACCGTATTACCGCCATGCAT
